Addgene plasmid #203972: pAttB-Tub-HA-WnkDeltaCC
Purpose: Fly transformation vector expressing indicated Wnk variant under tubulin promoter for ubiquitous expression
Depositing lab: Andreas Jenny. Depositing organization: Albert Einstein College of Medicine.
Backbone
  Vector backbone: pAttB-Tub
  Vector type: Insect Expression
  Selectable markers: White+
Growth in bacteria
  Bacterial resistance: Ampicillin, 100 μg/mL
  Growth temperature: 37°C
  Growth strain: DH5alpha
  Copy number: High Copy
Gene/Insert
  Gene/Insert name: Wnk
  Species: D. melanogaster (fly)
  Mutation: deletion of coiled coil domains 1 and 2
  Entrez Gene: Wnk (a.k.a. Dmel_CG7177, CG7177, DWNK, DmWNK, Dmel\CG7177, WNK, cg7177, dWNK, dWnk, wnk)
  Tag / fusion protein: HA (N terminal on insert)
  Cloning method: Restriction Enzyme; 5′ cloning site unknown (unknown if destroyed)
Terms and licenses: Academic/Nonprofit Terms; Industry Terms: Not Available to Industry
Depositor comments: Lab plasmid #1189
How to cite: pAttB-Tub-HA-WnkDeltaCC was a gift from Andreas Jenny (Addgene plasmid # 203972 ; http://n2t.net/addgene:203972 ; RRID:Addgene_203972)
