[The description below was written by a language model from this plasmid's Addgene catalogue record and pLannotate feature annotations shown in this document.]
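Description:
pAttB-Tub-HA-WnkDeltaCC is a Drosophila transformation plasmid of about 16 kb, built on the pAttB-Tub backbone for site-specific germline integration and ubiquitous transgene expression in flies. It carries an attB site recognised by φC31 integrase, which allows the whole plasmid to be inserted into a genomic attP landing site, and a mini-white gene (the White+ marker) that restores eye pigmentation so that transformants can be identified in a white mutant background. A single loxP site lies just downstream of mini-white. In bacteria the plasmid is maintained at high copy through a ColE1/pUC-type origin and selected with ampicillin via the β-lactamase gene. The backbone also retains an f1 origin, T3 and T7 promoters, and lac promoter/lacZα remnants left over from a standard cloning vector.

The payload is Drosophila melanogaster Wnk (CG7177) with an N-terminal HA epitope tag and a deletion removing coiled-coil domains 1 and 2. According to the catalogue entry it is driven by a tubulin promoter. That promoter, the HA tag and most of the Wnk coding region are not labelled in the automated feature table. The table instead marks a plus-strand segment as similar to human WNK4, most likely the conserved region of the fly Wnk insert, and upstream minus-strand fragments matching the fly gene Tailor, which may simply be genomic sequence carried along with the promoter fragment, though the record does not say so. An SV40 large T fragment and poly(A) signal provide transcript termination. The construct belongs to a set of Wnk variants and suits structure-function analysis of the coiled-coil domains in vivo, with HA allowing detection of the protein.
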