Features (pLannotate 1.2.2; 20 found; start..end, strand, type, name):
     50..133     +  CDS            large T antigen (fragment): large T antigen from SV40 (simian virus 40)
    156..237     +  polyA_signal   SV40 poly(A) signal: SV40 polyadenylation signal
    338..407     +  protein_bind   attB: attB site for the φC31 integrase (Groth et al., 2000) phage φC31 integrase
    626..644     -  promoter       T3 promoter: promoter for bacteriophage T3 RNA polymerase
    687..709     -  protein_bind   lac operator (fragment): The lac repressor binds to the lac operator to inhibit transcription in E. coli. This inhibition can be relieved by adding lactose or isopropyl-β-D-thiogalactopyranoside (IPTG). lac repressor encoded by lacI
    713..743     -  promoter       lac promoter: promoter for the E. coli lac operon
    758..779     -  protein_bind   CAP binding site: CAP binding activates transcription in the presence of cAMP. E. coli catabolite activator protein
    792..884     -  CDS            lacI (fragment): lac repressor; lacI; The lac repressor binds to the lac operator to inhibit transcription in E. coli. This inhibition can be relieved by adding lactose or isopropyl-β-D-thiogalactopyranoside (IPTG).
   1067..1655    -  rep_origin     ori: high-copy-number ColE1/pMB1/pBR322/pUC origin of replication
   1826..2686    -  CDS            AmpR: β-lactamase; bla; confers resistance to ampicillin, carbenicillin, and related antibiotics
   2687..2791    -  promoter       AmpR promoter: bla
   2844..3272    -  rep_origin     f1 ori (sequence partly withheld): f1 bacteriophage origin of replication; arrow indicates direction of (+) strand synthesis
   3277..3434    -  CDS            lacZα (fragment): LacZα fragment of β-galactosidase; lacZ fragment
   3437..3455    +  promoter       T7 promoter: promoter for bacteriophage T7 RNA polymerase
   3480..7599    +  gene           mini-white: white; This modified version of the white gene lacks part of the first intron.
   7606..7639    -  protein_bind   loxP: Cre-mediated recombination occurs in the 8-bp core sequence (GCATACAT). Cre recombinase
   7673..7789    -  CDS            Tailor (fragment): TUTT_DROME - Experimental evidence at protein level: Swiss-Prot protein existence level 1. Uridylyltransferase which mediates terminal uridylation of miRNAs, leading to their degradation. Has high specificity for splicing-derived miRNAs (mirtrons) and other miRNA substrates containing a 3'-G terminal nucleotide. Appears to be a major suppressor of mirtron biogenesis. From Drosophila melanogaster (Fruit fly).
   7950..8381    -  CDS            Tailor (fragment): TUTT_DROME - Experimental evidence at protein level: Swiss-Prot protein existence level 1. Uridylyltransferase which mediates terminal uridylation of miRNAs, leading to their degradation. Has high specificity for splicing-derived miRNAs (mirtrons) and other miRNA substrates containing a 3'-G terminal nucleotide. Appears to be a major suppressor of mirtron biogenesis. From Drosophila melanogaster (Fruit fly).
   8438..9004    -  CDS            Tailor (fragment): TUTT_DROME - Experimental evidence at protein level: Swiss-Prot protein existence level 1. Uridylyltransferase which mediates terminal uridylation of miRNAs, leading to their degradation. Has high specificity for splicing-derived miRNAs (mirtrons) and other miRNA substrates containing a 3'-G terminal nucleotide. Appears to be a major suppressor of mirtron biogenesis. From Drosophila melanogaster (Fruit fly).
  11099..12322   +  CDS            WNK4 (fragment): WNK4_HUMAN - Also known as PRKWNK4 From Homo sapiens (Human).
>Addgene plasmid #203972 | pAttB-Tub-HA-WnkDeltaCC | addgene full sequence | sequence record 403133 | Addgene NGS Result
CTAGAGTCGACCTCGAACGTTAACGTTAACGTAACGTTAACTCGAGCTAGATCATAATCAGCCATACCAC
ATTTGTAGAGGTTTTACTTGCTTTAAAAAACCTCCCACACCTCCCCCTGAACCTGAAACATAAAATGAAT
GCAATTGTTGTTGTTAACTTGTTTATTGCAGCTTATAATGGTTACAAATAAAGCAATAGCATCACAAATT
TCACAAATAAAGCATTTTTTTCACTGCATTCTAGTTGTGGTTTGTCCAAACTCATCAATGTATGTCGAGG
TCGACCTGCAGCCCAAGCTGCTAGAGATCCACTAGTGTCGACGATGTAGGTCACGGTCTCGAAGCCGCGG
TGCGGGTGCCAGGGCGTGCCCTTGGGCTCCCCGGGCGCGTACTCCACCTCACCCATCTGGTCCATCATGA
TGAACGGGTCGAGGTGGCGGTAGTTGATCCCGGCGAACGCGCGGCGCACCGGGAAGCCCTCGCCCTCGAA
ACCGCTGGGCGCGGTGGTCACGGTGAGCACGGGACGTGCGACGGCGTCGGCGGGTGCGGATACGCGGGGC
AGCGTCAGCGGGTTCTCGACGGTCACGGCGGGCATGTCGACACTAGTTCTAGCCAGCTTTTGTTCCCTTT
AGTGAGGGTTAATTTCGAGCTTGGCGTAATCATGGTCATAGCTGTTTCCTGTGTGAAATTGTTATCCGCT
CACAATTCCACACAACATACGAGCCGGAAGCATAAAGTGTAAAGCCTGGGGTGCCTAATGAGTGAGCTAA
CTCACATTAATTGCGTTGCGCTCACTGCCCGCTTTCCAGTCGGGAAACCTGTCGTGCCAGCTGCATTAAT
GAATCGGCCAACGCGCGGGGAGAGGCGGTTTGCGTATTGGGCGCTCTTCCGCTTCCTCGCTCACTGACTC
GCTGCGCTCGGTCGTTCGGCTGCGGCGAGCGGTATCAGCTCACTCAAAGGCGGTAATACGGTTATCCACA
GAATCAGGGGATAACGCAGGAAAGAACATGTGAGCAAAAGGCCAGCAAAAGGCCAGGAACCGTAAAAAGG
CCGCGTTGCTGGCGTTTTTCCATAGGCTCCGCCCCCCTGACGAGCATCACAAAAATCGACGCTCAAGTCA
GAGGTGGCGAAACCCGACAGGACTATAAAGATACCAGGCGTTTCCCCCTGGAAGCTCCCTCGTGCGCTCT
CCTGTTCCGACCCTGCCGCTTACCGGATACCTGTCCGCCTTTCTCCCTTCGGGAAGCGTGGCGCTTTCTC
ATAGCTCACGCTGTAGGTATCTCAGTTCGGTGTAGGTCGTTCGCTCCAAGCTGGGCTGTGTGCACGAACC
CCCCGTTCAGCCCGACCGCTGCGCCTTATCCGGTAACTATCGTCTTGAGTCCAACCCGGTAAGACACGAC
TTATCGCCACTGGCAGCAGCCACTGGTAACAGGATTAGCAGAGCGAGGTATGTAGGCGGTGCTACAGAGT
TCTTGAAGTGGTGGCCTAACTACGGCTACACTAGAAGAACAGTATTTGGTATCTGCGCTCTGCTGAAGCC
AGTTACCTTCGGAAAAAGAGTTGGTAGCTCTTGATCCGGCAAACAAACCACCGCTGGTAGCGGTGGTTTT
TTTGTTTGCAAGCAGCAGATTACGCGCAGAAAAAAAGGATCTCAAGAAGATCCTTTGATCTTTTCTACGG
GGTCTGACGCTCAGTGGAACGAAAACTCACGTTAAGGGATTTTGGTCATGAGATTATCAAAAAGGATCTT
CACCTAGATCCTTTTAAATTAAAAATGAAGTTTTAAATCAATCTAAAGTATATATGAGTAAACTTGGTCT
GACAGTTACCAATGCTTAATCAGTGAGGCACCTATCTCAGCGATCTGTCTATTTCGTTCATCCATAGTTG
CCTGACTCCCCGTCGTGTAGATAACTACGATACGGGAGGGCTTACCATCTGGCCCCAGTGCTGCAATGAT
ACCGCGAGACCCACGCTCACCGGCTCCAGATTTATCAGCAATAAACCAGCCAGCCGGAAGGGCCGAGCGC
AGAAGTGGTCCTGCAACTTTATCCGCCTCCATCCAGTCTATTAATTGTTGCCGGGAAGCTAGAGTAAGTA
GTTCGCCAGTTAATAGTTTGCGCAACGTTGTTGCCATTGCTACAGGCATCGTGGTGTCACGCTCGTCGTT
TGGTATGGCTTCATTCAGCTCCGGTTCCCAACGATCAAGGCGAGTTACATGATCCCCCATGTTGTGCAAA
AAAGCGGTTAGCTCCTTCGGTCCTCCGATCGTTGTCAGAAGTAAGTTGGCCGCAGTGTTATCACTCATGG
TTATGGCAGCACTGCATAATTCTCTTACTGTCATGCCATCCGTAAGATGCTTTTCTGTGACTGGTGAGTA
CTCAACCAAGTCATTCTGAGAATAGTGTATGCGGCGACCGAGTTGCTCTTGCCCGGCGTCAATACGGGAT
AATACCGCGCCACATAGCAGAACTTTAAAAGTGCTCATCATTGGAAAACGTTCTTCGGGGCGAAAACTCT
CAAGGATCTTACCGCTGTTGAGATCCAGTTCGATGTAACCCACTCGTGCACCCAACTGATCTTCAGCATC
TTTTACTTTCACCAGCGTTTCTGGGTGAGCAAAAACAGGAAGGCAAAATGCCGCAAAAAAGGGAATAAGG
GCGACACGGAAATGTTGAATACTCATACTCTTCCTTTTTCAATATTATTGAAGCATTTATCAGGGTTATT
GTCTCATGAGCGGATACATATTTGAATGTATTTAGAAAAATAAACAAATAGGGGTTCCGCGCACATTTCC
CCGAAAAGTGCCACCTAAATTGTAAGCGTTAATATTTTGTTAAAATTCGCGTTAAATTTTTGTTAAATCA
GCTCATTTTTTAACCAATAGGCCGAAATCGGCAAAATCCCTTATAAATCAAAAGAATAGACCGAGATAGG
GT
[37 nt withheld, positions 2943-2979]
AAAGAACGTGGACTCCAACGTCAAAGG
[49 nt withheld, positions 3007-3055]
T
[91 nt withheld, positions 3057-3147]
G
[124 nt withheld, positions 3149-3272]
CCCATTCGCCATTCAGGCTGCGCAACTGTTGGGAAGGGCGATCGGTGCGGGCCTCTTCGCTATTACGCCA
GCTGGCGAAAGGGGGATGTGCTGCAAGGCGATTAAGTTGGGTAACGCCAGGGTTTTCCCAGTCACGACGT
TGTAAAACGACGGCCAGTGAATTGTAATACGACTCACTATAGGGCGAATTGGGTACGTACCGGGCCCCTA
GTATGTATGTAAGTTAATAAAACCCATTTTTGCGGAAAGTAGATAAAAAAAACATTTTTTTTTTTTACTG
CACTGGATATCATTGAACTTATCTGATCAGTTTTAAATTTACTTCGATCCAAGGGTATTTGATGTACCAG
GTTCTTTCGATTACCTCTCACTCAAAATGACATTCCACTCAAAGTCAGCGCTGTTTGCCTCCTTCTCTGT
CCACAGAAATATCGCCGTCTCTTTCGCCGCTGCGTCCGCTATCTCTTTCGCCACCGTTTGTAGCGTTACG
TAGCGTCAATGTCCGCCTTCAGTTGCATTTTGTCAGCGGTTTCGTGACGAAGCTCCAAGCGGTTTACGCC
ATCAATTAAACACAAAGTGCTGTGCCAAAACTCCTCTCGCTTCTTATTTTTGTTTGTTTTTTGAGTGATT
GGGGTGGTGATTGGTTTTGGGTGGGTAAGCAGGGGAAAGTGTGAAAAATCCCGGCAATGGGCCAAGAGGA
TCAGGAGCTATTAATTCGCGGAGGCAGCAAACACCCATCTGCCGAGCATCTGAACAATGTGAGTAGTACA
TGTGCATACATCTTAAGTTCACTTGATCTATAGGAACTGCGATTGCAACATCAAATTGTCTGCGGCGTGA
GAACTGCGACCCACAAAAATCCCAAACCGCAATTGCACAAACAAATAGTGACACGAAACAGATTATTCTG
GTAGCTGTTCTCGCTATATAAGACAATTTTTGAGATCATATCATGATCAAGACATCTAAAGGCATTCATT
TTCGACTATATTCTTTTTTACAAAAAATATAACAACCAGATATTTTAAGCTGATCCTAGATGCACAAAAA
ATAAATAAAAGTATAAACCTACTTCGTAGGATACTTCGGGGTACTTTTTGTTCGGGGTTAGATGAGCATA
ACGCTTGTAGTTGATATTTGAGATCCCCTATCATTGCAGGGTGACAGCGGAGCGGCTTCGCAGAGCTGCA
TTAACCAGGGCTTCGGGCAGGCCAAAAACTACGGCACGCTCCGGCCACCCAGTCCGCCGGAGGACTCCGG
TTCAGGGAGCGGCCAACTAGCCGAGAACCTCACCTATGCCTGGCACAATATGGACATCTTTGGGGCGGTC
AATCAGCCGGGCTCCGGATGGCGGCAGCTGGTCAACCGGACACGCGGACTATTCTGCAACGAGCGACACA
TACCGGCGCCCAGGAAACATTTGCTCAAGAACGGTGAGTTTCTATTCGCAGTCGGCTGATCTGTGTGAAA
TCTTAATAAAGGGTCCAATTACCAATTTGAAACTCAGTTTGCGGCGTGGCCTATCCGGGCGAACTTTTGG
CCGTGATGGGCAGTTCCGGTGCCGGAAAGACGACCCTGCTGAATGCCCTTGCCTTTCGATCGCCGCAGGG
CATCCAAGTATCGCCATCCGGGATGCGACTGCTCAATGGCCAACCTGTGGACGCCAAGGAGATGCAGGCC
AGGTGCGCCTATGTCCAGCAGGATGACCTCTTTATCGGCTCCCTAACGGCCAGGGAACACCTGATTTTCC
AAGCCATGGTGCGGATGCCACGACATCTGACCTATCGGCAGCGAGTGGCCCGCGTGGATCAGGTGATCCA
GGAGCTTTCGCTCAGCAAATGTCAGCACACGATCATCGGTGTGCCCGGCAGGGTGAAAGGTCTGTCCGGC
GGAGAAAGGAAGCGTCTGGCATTCGCCTCCGAGGCTCTAACCGATCCGCCGCTTCTGATCTGCGATGAGC
CCACCTCCGGACTGGACTCCTTTACCGCCCACAGCGTCGTCCAGGTGCTGAAGAAGCTGTCGCAGAAGGG
CAAGACCGTCATCCTGACCATTCATCAGCCGTCTTCCGAGCTGTTTGAGCTCTTTGACAAGATCCTTCTG
ATGGCCGAGGGCAGGGTAGCTTTCTTGGGCACTCCCAGCGAAGCCGTCGACTTCTTTTCCTAGTGAGTTC
GATGTGTTTATTAAGGGTATCTAGTATTACATAACATCTCAACTCCTATCCAGCGTGGGTGCCCAGTGTC
CTACCAACTACAATCCGGCGGACTTTTACGTACAGGTGTTGGCCGTTGTGCCCGGACGGGAGATCGAGTC
CCGTGATCGGATCGCCAAGATATGCGACAATTTTGCCATTAGCAAAGTAGCCCGGGATATGGAGCAGTTG
TTGGCCACCAAAAATCTGGAGAAGCCACTGGAGCAGCCGGAGAATGGGTACACCTACAAGGCCACCTGGT
TCATGCAGTTCCGGGCGGTCCTGTGGCGATCCTGGCTGTCGGTGCTCAAGGAACCACTCCTCGTAAAAGT
GCGACTTATTCAGACAACGGTGAGTGGTTCCAGTGGAAACAAATGATATAACGCTTACAATTCTTGGAAA
CAAATTCGCTAGATTTTAGATAGAATTGCCTGATTCCACACCCTTCTTAGTTTTTTTCAATGAGATGTAT
AGTTTATAGTTTTGCAGAAGATAAATAAATTTCATTTAACTCGCGAATATTAATGAGATGCGAGTAACAT
TTTAATTTGCAGATGGTTGCCATCTTGATTGGCCTCATCTTTTTGGGCCAACAACTCACGCAAGTGGGTG
TGATGAATATCAACGGAGCCATCTTCCTCTTCCTGACCAACATGACCTTTCAAAACGTCTTTGCCACGAT
AAATGTAAGTCATGTTTAGAATACATTTGCATTTCAATAATTTACTAACTTTCTAATGAATCGATTCGAT
TTAGGTGTTCACCTCAGAGCTGCCAGTTTTTATGAGGGAGGCCCGAAGTCGACTTTATCGCTGTGACACA
TACTTTCTGGGCAAAACGATTGCCGAATTGCCGCTTTTTCTCACAGTGCCACTGGTCTTCACGGCGATTG
CCTATCCGATGATCGGACTGCGGGCCGGAGTGCTGCACTTCTTCAACTGCCTGGCGCTGGTCACTCTGGT
GGCCAATGTGTCAACGTCCTTCGGATATCTAATATCCTGCGCCAGCTCCTCGACCTCGATGGCGCTGTCT
GTGGGTCCGCCGGTTATCATACCATTCCTGCTCTTTGGCGGCTTCTTCTTGAACTCGGGCTCGGTGCCAG
TATACCTCAAATGGTTGTCGTACCTCTCATGGTTCCGTTACGCCAACGAGGGTCTGCTGATTAACCAATG
GGCGGACGTGGAGCCGGGCGAAATTAGCTGCACATCGTCGAACACCACGTGCCCCAGTTCGGGCAAGGTC
ATCCTGGAGACGCTTAACTTCTCCGCCGCCGATCTGCCGCTGGACTACGTGGGTCTGGCCATTCTCATCG
TGAGCTTCCGGGTGCTCGCATATCTGGCTCTAAGACTTCGGGCCCGACGCAAGGAGTAGCCGACATATAT
CCGAAATAACTGCTTGTTTTTTTTTTTTACCATTATTACCATCGTGTTTACTGTTTATTGCCCCCTCAAA
AAGCTAATGTAATTATATTTGTGCCAATAAAAACAAGATATGACCTATAGAATACAAGTATTTCCCCTTC
GAACATCCCCACAAGTAGACTTTGGATTTGTCTTCTAACCAAAAGACTTACACACCTGCATACCTTACAT
CAAAAACTCGTTTATCGCTACATAAAACACCGGGATATATTTTTTATATACATACTTTTCAAATCGCGCG
CCCTCTTCATAATTCACCTCCACCACACCACGTTTCGTAGTTGCTCTTTCGCTGTCTCCCACCCGCTCTC
CGCAACACATTCACCTTTTGTTCGACGACCTTGGAGCGACTGTCGTTAGTTCCGCGCGATTCGGTTCGCT
CAAATGGTTCCGAGTGGTTCATTTCGTCTCAATAGAAATTAGTAATAAATATTTGTATGTACAATTTATT
TGCTCCAATATATTTGTATATATTTCCCTCACAGCTATATTTATTCTAATTTAATATTATGACTTTTTAA
GGTAATTTTTTGTGACCTGTTCGGAGTGATTAGCGTTACAATTTGAACTGAAAGTGACATCCAGTGTTTG
TTCCTTGTGTAGATGCATCTCAAAAAAATGGTGGGCATAATAGTGTTGTTTATATATATCAAAAATAACA
ACTATAATAATAAGAATACATTTAATTTAGAAAATGCTTGGATTTCACTGGAACTAGGCTAGCATAACTT
CGTATAATGTATGCTATACGAAGTTATGCTAGCGGATCCGGGAATTGGGAATTCGATATCAAGCTTGCAC
AGGTCCTGTTCGATAACGTCGTACTCGGGAATCACCTTTAACTTGTCCGCTATTGGGTATTTGTCCTTAA
ACACATTCGTAATCTCTCCCACAATCATTGCCCTGGCCTCTGCAATGTAAAAAGTATTTATAAAATATCG
CTGGCTCTAAAGGAAACATATTAATCAAAGTATTGAGGCTTTATCAATCTAACATTTACAAGTAGTCAGA
CCACAATTTTTAGACTGCACTTCTGCGTAAGTAAATGAAATGAAATGGTGACCTACTCTTGGGTAGCCGT
ACTGTTATATGCTGACGAGCCTTCACCTGGGCCTGCTTTTTCTCCTGTTTCGTCTGATGCGTCGGATGCG
GCTGGACTGGCTGATTGTTGGGATTGGGTTTTGGATGCTGCTCCGAAAGGTGGGCCACAGCTTTTGCGAT
GGTGGTGCCCACTATGCGGTTGCTGCAGGAACTACAGCTGAATGTTCGCTTTATTGTCTGCAGCTCCTGG
GGCTGGACGAAGGCCACGCCCTCACCCGGTGCGGCCATCTCCTGCGGCAAAACGTATGTGGGATTCCTGT
CCAAGTAGCTCTCGATGCCCACCATAATGCGCTCCAGCAGGTTGGCCAGGTGCGGGTCTAGCTGCGGCGG
ATTCGTCGTCTGGTTCACTGAGTTTAGGGTCTGCAGAAAGAAGTGTGCCTCCATGGTAAGCGGATTCATC
TGCACGATCAGCGGGCTTTAGTCTAAAAATTCGAATGATACAAACTCGTACTCACGTAAAGCAGTTTGTT
TGGCATCATCTCGGCCATCGTCTTATTCTTCTTCGTGGCCTTTGTTACCGGAGCGGCTATGTTGGGCGCG
GTGGAGCCCGGAAGCTGAAAGGTTAATCGAATGCGTTAACTTTTCTGCAACTCGAAAGTTTGCCGCCTTT
GTTCGACTGCCAATAACTGTTGATTCGAAAATTCGAATCGAAGCGGTTGAATTTCGTAGGGTGGCCAACT
ACACCAAAGTTCGCCGGCGGTGTATGCATGTGAGTGTGAGTGTGACAGTGGGTGTACGTGTGCTTTAAGC
GACACAATCGCACCGCGATGTACATATTTTTGTAGTAATGTGTGTGCATTTTTCGTCCGGATCACGGCTC
CATAAAATAAATCATATCACAGGGCTCAGGGATTTGTGAGTAGAAGTTCCCGCCACTTAAACGTCACTTG
TGAAATCGCCATCGACGGTCAACTTTTACTCACACTGGTCTTTCGCGGACGGACCGTCTCAAAGTACTGC
CTTTCTGCGTTGGAAAACATCGCCTTTTTCGTCCAAAAGGAGTCCCCAGGTTCGATCCGCATGGCGTTGT
GCGTGCGTGCCTTTCTTTTCAAATGATTACGGCTATTAACTTGGGGGCGTTAAGTTGGAAACACGTAAAT
TGCAGACTGCGATTAGAGTGACCATGAGTAGGAGTTCAAAATCTCCTGACATCATTTTCTTAAAACCTGC
TTTGTTTTTTACATTTCTATTTAATATAACTCCTATTTGAATAAAAAAACAAAACAAGTTTAGATGTTAA
GATATTAACTACATCCTTTGCTCCAAAGGGAGAGGGGAAGTTATGGAGTTAATTAATTTGCTGTTGGAAA
TCAATATGGAGTCAGAAATATAATGATTTACTAAACCTTATTGAATCGGTAACGATGCGAATTTATATTA
AAATAGCTTTTATGAAACATTCAACAAAAATATTATTAATGTTGGCCCACTTTAGCAACCGGTTAGGTCT
ACCGGTTGGGCAAGCAAAGATTCACGCCCTGGTTCGAGTCCCAACTAGTCCTGCAAAATACCGCAGCAAG
TTTTAGAGAGACCAAGTGCCATTACCTCTCCCACTTCAGTTATCGGTTATGCGGCGTTTAAGTCGACAGC
TTGCCGTCTCTAGCTCCGGTGCCTATATAAAGCAGCCCGCTTTCCACATTTCATATTCGTTTTACGTTTG
TCAAGCCTCATAGCCGGCAGTTCGAACGTATACGCTCTCTGAGTCAGACCTCGAAATCGTAGCTCTACAC
AATTCTGTGAATTTTCCTTGTCGCGTGTGAAACACTTCCAATAAAAACTCCTGCAGGTGAGTACTTTAAA
AAAAAATCTAGTGAAATAATGCTGAAAAGAAATTTGTGTGGGCAAAATTCAATGGGCAAAAACGCGATGC
GGCTTTTTCTCAAAATGGCGGCCGGCCTGCGTTTTTTCCTCAAAAGTGATGACGTCATGCCTGTTTTTTT
TTTTTTGTTCGCAATGAGGAATGGCTCTTAAAATCTACTAGATAAAAAAAATATTCATTATTTCTATGCT
GCTGGAACGCTTCATTAATCTTAAAAATTCTAAATTCGGTTACCATGATACTTCGACGCATAACTGTAGA
TTTTGGATAGAATTAAAGAGAAAATGGCGAGAGAGTAAAATTCCGGCGTCGGCAAAGTAGAGCAAAAAAA
TCAGTATACCATTTAGCTACCTCTCTCACTCGCACGCAGTGCCGGCTCAAGTTGGGCGCGGCTCTGCAAT
TATCGATTTTCTTGGGGTGTGTAACTAATCATCCGTTTTCCCTTCCTCCTCATCCACAGCGTGAAGGTAC
CCGCCCGGGGATCAGATCCGCGGCCGCCACCATGTACCCCTACGACGTGCCCGACTACGCGATGGATAGC
AAAATAGAACCTGCAGATGCCATAAGCAACCAGAAAGCTGGTCTTACTTCGGGCAAACCTAAAAAAGACA
AGTCAGTCAAGGGGACGTCGCAAGCGGTTGTTTCAGACACCAAGAAAATGGAGGCCAGAAAGTCCTCCTC
GGACACGGTGATCGAGCCATTGATCAAGCAGCAGGCGCCACTGCACTCGTCAAAGACCACGCCAACGACT
TTGACGGCGAACTTCGTGCAAAACATTCGATTCGTCCGTAAAAATGTGGAACAGTCAGGCAGGAACACCA
ATCCACTGCAGTTCGTTGAACTCGAGACAGAGTTTCCTCGTGACTATGACGACAACATCGAGATGCTTTC
CCGCGAGGCGGAGCATCTGGAGGAGCAGTTCCGCACGCCTACGCGCTCCAATGCTACGGATGCCACTTCC
CACCATGTGGCCGGAATCATCGACAACATTATAACCGAAGCGTCACGGAGTCTTACAATCGAAAAGACTG
AAGACGATGTGCCATTGAAGTCTTCTACCAAGCACTCAAGCGGCGTAAAACGAGTTGGCTTTCAAGTAGA
GGATAAGGACGATACCGAAGTTCAGAGCGAAAAGCAGGCAAAGAGCTTCGACGACATAACCAAAAAAGCG
GAGAGCTCCGAGGCTAGCGCAGAGGAAGCTGCTGTCACCGGGTCCTCGACAGATGCATCTGCATCTCCCC
TGCCCTCCACGTCGCTGGTCTCCACCACATCTTCAGCTACATCGATAACCAAGAGTAAGAGCGATGAGGA
CGATGATCCGGTGGCCATGTCGCCGTGCGGACGATTCTTTAAGTACGATAAGGAAGTCGGACGCGGTTCC
TTTAAAACTGTCTATCGTGGCCTGGACACGTTGACTGGTGTTCCAGTTGCCTGGTGCGAGTTATTGGACA
AGCAAGTAAAAAAAAGTGAACGTACTAGATTTCGCGAGGAGGCAGACATGCTGAAGAAACTTCAGCACCC
AAACATAGTGCGGTTTTATACATATTGGGAGTTTCCTATTGGCCGCAAGAAGAATATTGTACTAGTCACC
GAACTAATGTTATCTGGAACTTTGAAATCCTATTTGAAACGATTCAAAAAAATACACCCAAAGGTATTGA
AGTCATGGTGTCGCCAGATACTAAAAGGCCTTAACTTCCTGCATACTCGTCAATTTCCTATAATTCATCG
TGATTTGAAATGTGATAATATTTTTATAACTGGCACCACTGGTAGTGTTAAAATCGGCGACTTGGGCCTG
GCAACTTTGAAAAACCGCTCCCACGCGAAATCTGTGATTGGTACGCCGGAGTTTATGGCCCCGGAAATGT
ACGAGGAGCACTACGACGAGTCGGTGGACGTATATGCATTCGGCATGTGCATGTTGGAGATGGCCATTTC
CGAATATCCTTACAGTGAGTGCAAGGGTCCTGCACAGATCTACAAAAAGGTGATATCGGGCATTAAGCCA
GCGGCGTTGGCTAAGGTGGAGGATCCCAACGTGCGCGACATTATCGAACGGTGCATTGAACTTAAAAAGG
AGGATCGCCCCAGCTGCAATGAACTGCTAGAATCGGAGTTCTTTGACGAAGATATCGGTATACGAGTGGA
GCCAACTGCTTCGGAGCAGTTCCTTTCTGATCCGAGCATCAGCATCATCGAGTTCCGACTGCGGTTTATG
GATCCCAAGAAGCGCTCGTCCCGTCATAAGGAAAACGAGGCAATTCAGTTTGAGTACAACATCAGGCATG
ACGAGTACGAACAGATTGCGCAAGAAATGATGAAGGAAAATATTATATCTGAGGACGACTCTCGCGCTGT
AGCTCGGCTTTTAAAAGTGCAGGTGGTGTCGTTGCTTATGCCTCAGCAACAACATCAGCAACTCGTTACG
GGATCGCAAGTCATGGCACCGCATCAACATCAGCAACCTATTCAGATCCCAGTGCAGATGCAAGTTCCAC
CGACGTCCGTGGCTCCTCCAATACAACACACTTACAATCAGCAGGGCGGACAAGTAACGCTCAGTGATGC
CCAACAGCAACAGCATCCTGGATTCTCGGCCGTACCACAACAGGCAGCGCCATTTATACAACAGCCCACA
CAGCAACCCATTCAGCTATCAATGCCTTTGGAACAACAATTGCAGCAATTGCTGCATAGCCAGCCAGCCC
AGCAACAACAGGCCATGAGCCAACAGCAGCAACAGTCTATGGTCCAACAGCAGCAACAGCCCTTGGTGCA
ACAGCAACAACTGCCTTTGGTACAACAGCAGCCGCCTTTGGTCCAGCAGCAGCAACCGCTGGTTCAGCAT
CAGCAGCCTTCGGTCCAACATCAGCAACCTTTGGTGCAACAGCCCCAGCAACAGCAACCACAGCCCCAGA
ATCAGCAACCACAGCCCCAGACACAGCAAACACACGTGGTTCAGCAACAACCACCACAGCAGCAACCTGC
AGTAGAGCAAATCTCACAGATTTCTTCGCAAGTGCCTGTTCAACAGGAAAATCTGCAGCCAATACAGGTC
AACAAAGATGCGAATGTCGCAACGGATGCAATGTCCCTAAATAGCGCCCACGGTGCCCTCGAACCTGCAC
CGAAGACCGAACCCCAGAACTCTGCTGATGCGGAAAAGCAGCAAAAGCAGACAGGCACGGGCACACGTTC
CCAGAAACCGAGGCGATCAAACCGGAGCGGCAACGAACGGATTCCCAAACTTAGTGTAACCAGCGTCGAC
GAGGGCAGCGTCATAAACTGTCACATGGAAAATAAACTTAAAACGATTACATTTAAATTCGACATAGGAG
ACGTAAATCCGGTTGAAATAGCCAATAAATTGATCGCCCAAGATTTGCTTTCTAATTGTCAAAGTACAGT
TTTTGTGGAAATGATCAATGAAATTGTTGACCAAGTCAAACAGAATCCCAATCAAATCCCTATACCGACA
AATTATCGCCGCAATATTGAAAAGCGGGATGAAACCGCCAGCGACATCACAAAGATGTTCGAGCCCACTA
TCCATGGTGTTGAAACCCTGCCATCCGGTGGAGGAGGCGCTGAACAGTCAAACTGCAACTTGACTTTAGA
GGCCAGGTCCCATTTATCCAACATACCAAATGCGAAAGAACCACAGCTGAACGTCAGCACTCCGCCCACA
ACCACTTCGACTATGTCTTCCTCATCAACCGCATCGAGGGATGCGCCCAATAGTAGCAATGACGTGACCA
TCGGCTCTGGTTCCGTTTCTCGAAAAACGAGCACGGCCTCGGAGTACACTTCGCTATCGATTGACTATAT
GCCCGACAGCAACATTACTCCAACTGGTCCGGAGCCACCGCTTGACGATGGCAAGGATAAAAAACCTTGC
TCCCTTGCTATAGCCAGAATGCAAAAGCTCTTGGAGTCGGCCGGCAATGGTGCTCCTCGCAGCCTGAATT
TGCCCTTGAATCGTCACCTGAAAATTCAAGAGGACTTGAAGCATACTAGAAGTCTTGACGATTTGACCGC
AGTGAAAATAACCTTTGACATGCCCAACAAGGCTGCATTGGACACTTCGGAAAACGCTCAGCAGGCCACA
GAAGCGGAAGCGGAGAAACCAAAAGATAAATCCGGACAGGCAGTAGGCAACCAGGGAACTGGAGCGGCCA
ACACTCTAGAGCAGTTAAAAATAGAACTGGAGAACATTACTCATGCCCACGCGTTTGCCTCCGCTGTAGT
GGCCTCGATTAACAACAGAGCTCCTCATCAAGCTTCCCCAGCAATGTCCTCCCTAAAGGCCACTTCTGGA
CAACCACAGACACAAGAGATAACCAAGCCAAATAACGGAGCAGGCCCTTCAGTACCCTCAGTGGGTCAGA
ATACTCCCACTGCAGCCTTAACATCCGCCAGGGGCTCAGGCTCCTCCGTCTACAACTCACGTCGCACATC
CATCGACAACAGCGTGGGATCCGACATGCACCTGCACACTGCCACTAATCTTGAAGGGACAGTGAGCAAC
CCGGATCCGATCCCGACTGAGGCATCGGTTGGAATTACCATTGCTACGGGTCATGAGAAGCAACTCTCCA
AGCAGCCCAGTTTGGAAAAGCCTTCTGCCACTTCCATTTTAACGAACAACAGTGATCCTCCGCAAAGGAA
TCCCAGCAATGGATCAATTAACCAAAATTCAATAGCTGATTTGGAAAAGAAATTGGCAGCTTTGCGAAAT
ACCGAAAACACAGAAGAGTCTGCAACAGCAACGTTGTCAGTGGTTCCTAAACAAGTTGAAGAGGTAGTCA
ATCCAAGCGCGCGTAAAATTTCGCGTTTTAGTGTCAGTCGTGTGCAGGAGCAGAAAACTTCAACCGGAGT
TGAGGAACCAGCTCAAGGTCAACTTAAGATCGACCTCCAAGTCGCCGGCCCTGGAGGCCAGGTGCAGACC
AACAACTCCGTTCAGAACGGCAGCGTGGTCAACACTCCAACCGAAGTCATCAGCTCTCCTATTCAAAATG
TTCCGCTGGCCATTAACGGAATTCAGTTGATGTACCAACAGCCCCAGCAGATACACCAGTTGCCAGGTGG
AACATCAACTACTACAAGTGGAGCAGGGACTCAGTGCATTGTAGTGCCGCAAGTGGTCAATCAAAATGGC
ACCCACGTGCAACAGCCGTCTAACCTACAGCCACAGCAGCAGAGCGTACATCCAAATATGACTCAACAGC
CACAGCAGACGCCACTTAATGGGCACCCATCTATGGTTAACACTCTTCAGCAGCAGCCACCACAACAATC
CTTACCGATGCAGACGATTCAGTCGCAGCAGCAGCAGCATAACCAAATGCCTATCATTTCGCAACAACAG
CAGCAGCAGATCCTAATGCAGCAGCAACAGCAACAGGGATCCCAGCAAGGATCACAGCAATTTAATTTGC
CTGGCACACAACAGACTCATCCTCAGCACCAGTTCATCCAGTCGCAGCCCAACCAACTTCACTCGCTTCC
GCCCCAGGTAGTGAGCATGGCTCAGGGAAATCTGCCGCATCAGCTTCCACCCATGCAGACTATGGGAGCC
CAACAGCAAATGATCTCGCAACAACAGCATCAGTTGCAGATGCAGTCGCATATGCACCAACAAAACGTGC
CCGGAATGTACAACCAGCAGACTGGAGCTCGTGTGGCAGCACCCCAAAATTTCGCAGGTGCAGTTCCAAA
TCATTTGTTGCAGCAGTCCCCTTTGATGGCATCCCAGCAGCCAGCACAGCCCATGCAACACGTTATGCAA
CCGATTTTCAATGCAACGTCCGGTGAAGTTACCGAAGAGCCTGTCTCTTTAGCAGCTACGCATCCGCATC
TGCTACCGAGCGATATTCAATCCGATATAAAGCACAATTTAGACTCATTAGTGAACCAATTGTGCAATAC
GCGCTTGGGTACTAACCAGCACCAACGGCTGTTGCTGTTGCGTCAGAGACAACTCATCGAAGAGGACGAG
CTGCGTCTTAAACATTATGTGGAATACGAAAAGTTCCAAAAGGCACTGCGCCAATCTATTAGCACAAACG
TTCCAGCTAATGCAGCTTACTATTCTGCGGCTGCCGCACAGCTTCCAACTAATTTGGCAGCCCCAGCAGC
TCCGTCCTCATCGAATCCGACGTCCACTAGCTCCGCAAACACATAAC
